>Addgene plasmid #84404 | TOPO-BC10 | addgene full sequence | sequence record 163329 | Addgene assembled sequence
AGCGCCCAATACGCAAACCGCCTCTCCCCGCGCGTTGGCCGATTCATTAATGCAGCTGGCACGACAGGTT
TCCCGACTGGAAAGCGGGCAGTGAGCGCAACGCAATTAATGTGAGTTAGCTCACTCATTAGGCACCCCAG
GCTTTACACTTTATGCTTCCGGCTCGTATGTTGTGTGGAATTGTGAGCGGATAACAATTTCACACAGGAA
ACAGCTATGACCATGATTACGCCAAGCTATTTAGGTGACACTATAGAATACTCAAGCTATGCATCAAGCT
TGGTACCGAGCTCGGATCCACTAGTAACGGCCGCCAGTGTGCTGGAATTCGCCCTTAAGCAGAAGACGGC
ATACGAGATCGGTCTCGGCATTCCTGCTGAACCGCTCTTCCGATCTGTGCATCTAGAGAACCCACTGCTT
ACAAGGGCGAATTCTGCAGATATCCATCACACTGGCGGCCGCTCGAGCATGCATCTAGAGGGCCCAATTC
GCCCTATAGTGAGTCGTATTACAATTCACTGGCCGTCGTTTTACAACGTCGTGACTGGGAAAACCCTGGC
GTTACCCAACTTAATCGCCTTGCAGCACATCCCCCTTTCGCCAGCTGGCGTAATAGCGAAGAGGCCCGCA
CCGATCGCCCTTCCCAACAGTTGCGCAGCCTGAATGGCGAATGG
[124 nt withheld, positions 675-798]
C
[91 nt withheld, positions 800-890]
A
[49 nt withheld, positions 892-940]
CCTTTGACGTTGGAGTCCACGTTCTTT
[37 nt withheld, positions 968-1004]
ACCCTATCTCGGTCTATTCTTTTGATTTATAAGGGATTTTGCCGATTTCGGCCTATTGGTTAAAAAATGA
GCTGATTTAACAAAAATTTAACGCGAATTTTAACAAAATTCAGGGCGCAAGGGCTGCTAAAGGAAGCGGA
ACACGTAGAAAGCCAGTCCGCAGAAACGGTGCTGACCCCGGATGAATGTCAGCTACTGGGCTATCTGGAC
AAGGGAAAACGCAAGCGCAAAGAGAAAGCAGGTAGCTTGCAGTGGGCTTACATGGCGATAGCTAGACTGG
GCGGTTTTATGGACAGCAAGCGAACCGGAATTGCCAGCTGGGGCGCCCTCTGGTAAGGTTGGGAAGCCCT
GCAAAGTAAACTGGATGGCTTTCTTGCCGCCAAGGATCTGATGGCGCAGGGGATCAAGATCTGATCAAGA
GACAGGATGAGGATCGTTTCGCATGATTGAACAAGATGGATTGCACGCAGGTTCTCCGGCCGCTTGGGTG
GAGAGGCTATTCGGCTATGACTGGGCACAACAGACAATCGGCTGCTCTGATGCCGCCGTGTTCCGGCTGT
CAGCGCAGGGGCGCCCGGTTCTTTTTGTCAAGACCGACCTGTCCGGTGCCCTGAATGAACTGCAGGACGA
GGCAGCGCGGCTATCGTGGCTGGCCACGACGGGCGTTCCTTGCGCAGCTGTGCTCGACGTTGTCACTGAA
GCGGGAAGGGACTGGCTGCTATTGGGCGAAGTGCCGGGGCAGGATCTCCTGTCATCCCACCTTGCTCCTG
CCGAGAAAGTATCCATCATGGCTGATGCAATGCGGCGGCTGCATACGCTTGATCCGGCTACCTGCCCATT
CGACCACCAAGCGAAACATCGCATCGAGCGAGCACGTACTCGGATGGAAGCCGGTCTTGTCGATCAGGAT
GATCTGGACGAAGAGCATCAGGGGCTCGCGCCAGCCGAACTGTTCGCCAGGCTCAAGGCGCGCATGCCCG
ACGGCGAGGATCTCGTCGTGACCCATGGCGATGCCTGCTTGCCGAATATCATGGTGGAAAATGGCCGCTT
TTCTGGATTCATCGACTGTGGCCGGCTGGGTGTGGCGGACCGCTATCAGGACATAGCGTTGGCTACCCGT
GATATTGCTGAAGAGCTTGGCGGCGAATGGGCTGACCGCTTCCTCGTGCTTTACGGTATCGCCGCTCCCG
ATTCGCAGCGCATCGCCTTCTATCGCCTTCTTGACGAGTTCTTCTGAATTGAAAAAGGAAGAGTATGAGT
ATTCAACATTTCCGTGTCGCCCTTATTCCCTTTTTTGCGGCATTTTGCCTTCCTGTTTTTGCTCACCCAG
AAACGCTGGTGAAAGTAAAAGATGCTGAAGATCAGTTGGGTGCACGAGTGGGTTACATCGAACTGGATCT
CAACAGCGGTAAGATCCTTGAGAGTTTTCGCCCCGAAGAACGTTTTCCAATGATGAGCACTTTTAAAGTT
CTGCTATGTGGCGCGGTATTATCCCGTATTGACGCCGGGCAAGAGCAACTCGGTCGCCGCATACACTATT
CTCAGAATGACTTGGTTGAGTACTCACCAGTCACAGAAAAGCATCTTACGGATGGCATGACAGTAAGAGA
ATTATGCAGTGCTGCCATAACCATGAGTGATAACACTGCGGCCAACTTACTTCTGACAACGATCGGAGGA
CCGAAGGAGCTAACCGCTTTTTTGCACAACATGGGGGATCATGTAACTCGCCTTGATCGTTGGGAACCGG
AGCTGAATGAAGCCATACCAAACGACGAGCGTGACACCACGATGCCTGTAGCAATGGCAACAACGTTGCG
CAAACTATTAACTGGCGAACTACTTACTCTAGCTTCCCGGCAACAATTAATAGACTGGATGGAGGCGGAT
AAAGTTGCAGGACCACTTCTGCGCTCGGCCCTTCCGGCTGGCTGGTTTATTGCTGATAAATCTGGAGCCG
GTGAGCGTGGGTCTCGCGGTATCATTGCAGCACTGGGGCCAGATGGTAAGCCCTCCCGTATCGTAGTTAT
CTACACGACGGGGAGTCAGGCAACTATGGATGAACGAAATAGACAGATCGCTGAGATAGGTGCCTCACTG
ATTAAGCATTGGTAACTGTCAGACCAAGTTTACTCATATATACTTTAGATTGATTTAAAACTTCATTTTT
AATTTAAAAGGATCTAGGTGAAGATCCTTTTTGATAATCTCATGACCAAAATCCCTTAACGTGAGTTTTC
GTTCCACTGAGCGTCAGACCCCGTAGAAAAGATCAAAGGATCTTCTTGAGATCCTTTTTTTCTGCGCGTA
ATCTGCTGCTTGCAAACAAAAAAACCACCGCTACCAGCGGTGGTTTGTTTGCCGGATCAAGAGCTACCAA
CTCTTTTTCCGAAGGTAACTGGCTTCAGCAGAGCGCAGATACCAAATACTGTTCTTCTAGTGTAGCCGTA
GTTAGGCCACCACTTCAAGAACTCTGTAGCACCGCCTACATACCTCGCTCTGCTAATCCTGTTACCAGTG
GCTGCTGCCAGTGGCGATAAGTCGTGTCTTACCGGGTTGGACTCAAGACGATAGTTACCGGATAAGGCGC
AGCGGTCGGGCTGAACGGGGGGTTCGTGCACACAGCCCAGCTTGGAGCGAACGACCTACACCGAACTGAG
ATACCTACAGCGTGAGCTATGAGAAAGCGCCACGCTTCCCGAAGGGAGAAAGGCGGACAGGTATCCGGTA
AGCGGCAGGGTCGGAACAGGAGAGCGCACGAGGGAGCTTCCAGGGGGAAACGCCTGGTATCTTTATAGTC
CTGTCGGGTTTCGCCACCTCTGACTTGAGCGTCGATTTTTGTGATGCTCGTCAGGGGGGCGGAGCCTATG
GAAAAACGCCAGCAACGCGGCCTTTTTACGGTTCCTGGCCTTTTGCTGGCCTTTTGCTCACATGTTCTTT
CCTGCGTTATCCCCTGATTCTGTGGATAACCGTATTACCGCCTTTGAGTGAGCTGATACCGCTCGCCGCA
GCCGAACGACCGAGCGCAGCGAGTCAGTGAGCGAGGAAGCGGAAG
Features (pLannotate 1.2.2; 13 found; start..end, strand, type, name):
      2..94      +  CDS            lacI (fragment): lac repressor; lacI; The lac repressor binds to the lac operator to inhibit transcription in E. coli. This inhibition can be relieved by adding lactose or isopropyl-β-D-thiogalactopyranoside (IPTG).
    107..128     +  protein_bind   CAP binding site: CAP binding activates transcription in the presence of cAMP. E. coli catabolite activator protein
    143..173     +  promoter       lac promoter: promoter for the E. coli lac operon
    181..197     +  protein_bind   lac operator: The lac repressor binds to the lac operator to inhibit transcription in E. coli. This inhibition can be relieved by adding lactose or isopropyl-β-D-thiogalactopyranoside (IPTG). lac repressor encoded by lacI
    239..257     +  promoter       SP6 promoter: promoter for bacteriophage SP6 RNA polymerase
    493..511     -  promoter       T7 promoter: promoter for bacteriophage T7 RNA polymerase
    514..671     +  CDS            lacZα (fragment): LacZα fragment of β-galactosidase; lacZ fragment
    675..1103    +  rep_origin     f1 ori (sequence partly withheld): f1 bacteriophage origin of replication; arrow indicates direction of (+) strand synthesis
   1116..1415    +  CDS            tnpA (fragment): TN5P_ECOLX - Also known as tnp. Experimental evidence at protein level: Swiss-Prot protein existence level 1. Mediates transposition of transposon Tn5 by a 'cut and paste' mechanism. First, the monomeric transposase binds the 19 bp inverted DNA repeats flanking the transposon. Then, dimerization of the DNA- bound transposase creates a synaptic DNA complex. After nicking of the first DNA strand, excision of the transposon proceeds through a series of intermediates. The transposase then mediates the insertion of the transposon at a new site by strand transfer. The activity of the wild- type tran
   1447..2238    +  CDS            neo: KKA2_KLEPN - Also known as kan, nptII. Experimental evidence at protein level: Swiss-Prot protein existence level 1. Resistance to kanamycin, neomycin, paromomycin, ribostamycin, butirosin and gentamicin B. From Klebsiella pneumoniae.
   2242..2258    +  promoter       AmpR promoter (fragment): bla
   2259..3119    +  CDS            AmpR: β-lactamase; bla; confers resistance to ampicillin, carbenicillin, and related antibiotics
   3290..3878    +  rep_origin     ori: high-copy-number ColE1/pMB1/pBR322/pUC origin of replication
