[The description below was written by a language model from this plasmid's Addgene catalogue record and pLannotate feature annotations shown in this document.]
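Description:
TOPO-BC10 is a small bacterial cloning plasmid (about 4.1 kb in the assembled sequence) built on the commercial pCRII-TOPO backbone. It is one member of the FREQ-Seq-Squared kit of barcoding plasmids. It is maintained in E. coli from a high-copy ColE1/pUC-type origin and selected with ampicillin through the β-lactamase gene. The feature table also shows an intact neo (kanamycin/neomycin phosphotransferase) coding sequence preceded by a Tn5 transposase remnant, which is a standard second marker of this backbone. An f1 origin is also present and would allow production of single-stranded DNA with helper phage.

The payload is BC10, an 86 bp synthetic insert introduced by TOPO cloning. It is not annotated as a feature, but the cloning site lies between the SP6 and T7 promoters, which face each other across a gap of a little over 200 bp in the sequence. That region sits within the lac promoter/operator–lacZα cassette, so the lacZα reading frame appears only as a fragment downstream of the T7 promoter. The two phage promoters are listed as the insert's promoters, and their sites are the ones used for sequencing it. Nothing in the record indicates that the insert is meant to be expressed.

According to the catalogue entry, the insert encodes Illumina barcodes for allele frequency sequencing. The plasmid therefore appears to act as a clonal, renewable source of one defined barcode sequence for combinatorial, high-throughput quantification of allele frequencies. The record does not state the barcode's identity or how it is incorporated into sequencing libraries.
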