Addgene plasmid #84404: TOPO-BC10
Purpose: Encodes illumina barcodes for allele frequency sequencing (FREQ-Seq-Squared)
Depositing lab: J.J. Emerson. Depositing organization: University of California, Irvine. Publication: FREQ-Seq2: a method for precise high-throughput combinatorial quantification of allele frequencies. Zhao R, Lukacsovich T, Gaut R, Emerson JJ. G3 (Bethesda). 2023 Sep 30;13(10):jkad162. doi: 10.1093/g3journal/jkad162. PubMed 37494033.
Backbone
  Vector backbone: pCRII-TOPO
  Backbone manufacturer: Thermo Fisher Scientific
  Vector type: Barcoding plasmids
Growth in bacteria
  Bacterial resistance: Ampicillin, 100 μg/mL
  Growth temperature: 37°C
  Growth strain: DH5alpha
  Copy number: High Copy
Gene/Insert
  Gene/Insert name: BC10
  Species: Synthetic
  Insert size (bp): 86
  Promoter: SP6/T7
  Cloning method: TOPO Cloning
  Sequencing primers: 5′ T7; 3′ SP6
Terms and licenses: Academic/Nonprofit Terms; Industry Terms: Not Available to Industry
Depositor comments: This plasmid is part of the FREQ-Seq-Squared kit. See Addgene's kit collection page for more details: https://www.addgene.org/kits/
How to cite: TOPO-BC10 was a gift from J.J. Emerson (Addgene plasmid # 84404 ; http://n2t.net/addgene:84404 ; RRID:Addgene_84404)
