>Addgene plasmid #84404 | TOPO-BC10 | depositor partial sequence | sequence record 161010 | Primer and barcode sequence
GTAAGCAGTGGGTTCTCTAGATGCACAGATCGGAAGAGCGGTTC
