>Addgene plasmid #84404 | TOPO-BC10 | addgene partial sequence | sequence record 163328 | F1ori-R 5'-AGGGAAGAAAGCGAAAGGAG-3'
[64 nt withheld, positions 1-64]
CCATTCGCCATTCAGGCTGCGCAACTGTTGGGAAGGGCGATCGGTGCGGGCCTCTTCGCTATTACGCCAG
CTGGCGAAAGGGGGATGTGCTGCAAGGCGATTAAGTTGGGTAACGCCAGGGTTTTCCCAGTCACGACGTT
GTAAAACGACGGCCAGTGAATTGTAATACGACTCACTATAGGGCGAATTGGGCCCTCTAGATGCATGCTC
GAGCGGCCGCCAGTGTGATGGATATCTGCAGAATTCGCCCTTGTAAGCAGTGGGTTCTCTAGATGCACAG
ATCGGAAGAGCGGTTCAGCAGGAATGCCGAGACCGATCTCGTATGCCGTCTTCTGCTTAAGGGCGAATTC
CAGCACACTGGCGGCCGTTACTAGTGGATCCGAGCTCGGTACCAAGCTTGATGCATAGCTTGAGTATTCT
ATAGTGTCACCTAAATAGCTTGGCGTAATCATGGTCATAGCTGTTTCCTGTGTGAAATTGTTATCCGCTC
ACAATTCCACACAACATACGAGCCGGAAGCATAAAGTGTAAAGCCTGGGGTGCCTAATGAGTGAGCTAAC
TCACATTAATTGCGTTGCGCTCACTGCCCGCTTTCCAGTCGGGAAACCTGTCGTGCCAGCTGCATTAATG
AATCGGCCAACGCGCGGGGAGAGGCGGTTTGCGTATTGGGCGCTCTTCCGCTTCCTCGCTCACTGACTCG
CTGCGCTCGGTCGTTCGGCTGCGGCGAGCGGTATCAGCTCACTCAAAGGCGGTAATACGGTTATC
